Addgene plasmid #132746: pJK_ToeRepG2_N64_trigger
Purpose: T7 RNAP-driven expression of second-generation toehold repressor index 64 trigger RNA
Depositing lab: Alexander Green & Peng Yin. Depositing organization: Harvard University. Publication: De novo-designed translation-repressing riboregulators for multi-input cellular logic. Kim J, Zhou Y, Carlson PD, Teichmann M, Chaudhary S, Simmel FC, Silver PA, Collins JJ, Lucks JB, Yin P, Green AA. Nat Chem Biol. 2019 Dec;15(12):1173-1182. doi: 10.1038/s41589-019-0388-1. Epub 2019 Nov 4. PubMed 31686032.
Backbone
  Vector backbone: pCDFduet
  Backbone size w/o insert (bp): 3331
  Vector type: Bacterial Expression
Growth in bacteria
  Bacterial resistance: Streptomycin, 50 μg/mL
  Growth temperature: 37°C
  Growth strain: DH5alpha
  Copy number: High Copy
Gene/Insert
  Gene/Insert name: ToeRepG2_N64_trigger
  Species: Synthetic
  Insert size (bp): 80
  Cloning method: Gibson Cloning
  Sequencing primers: 5′ CGTTACTGGTTTCACATTCACCACCC
Terms and licenses: Academic/Nonprofit Terms; Industry Terms: Not Available to Industry
Depositor comments: Please visit https://www.biorxiv.org/content/10.1101/501783v1 for bioRxiv preprint.
How to cite: pJK_ToeRepG2_N64_trigger was a gift from Alexander Green & Peng Yin (Addgene plasmid # 132746 ; http://n2t.net/addgene:132746 ; RRID:Addgene_132746)
