[The description below was written by a language model from this plasmid's Addgene catalogue record and pLannotate feature annotations shown in this document.]
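Description:
pJK_ToeRepG2_N64_trigger is a bacterial expression plasmid built on the pCDFDuet backbone, about 3.4 kb in total, that produces a short synthetic regulatory RNA rather than a protein. It replicates from the CloDF13 (CDF) origin, which is compatible with other common E. coli origins, so the plasmid can be maintained in the same cell as additional plasmids. Selection is through the aadA aminoglycoside adenylyltransferase gene (SmR), driven by the bla promoter and conferring streptomycin and spectinomycin resistance. The backbone also carries lacI with its own promoter, along with a CAP binding site and a small residual tetracycline-resistance fragment that appear to be backbone remnants with no evident role.

The payload is an 80 bp synthetic insert, introduced by Gibson assembly, encoding the trigger RNA for second-generation toehold repressor number 64. In the annotated sequence, a T7 promoter spans the plasmid's numbering origin and a T7 terminator lies shortly downstream, so the trigger sits in the short interval between them and is transcribed as a compact, defined transcript by T7 RNA polymerase. No lac operator is annotated at the T7 promoter, and the insert itself is not annotated as a feature. Expression requires a host that supplies T7 RNA polymerase; in strains where that polymerase is under lac control, the plasmid-borne lac repressor would help make expression IPTG-inducible.

Toehold repressors are de novo-designed riboregulators in which a cognate trigger RNA binds a switch RNA and shuts off translation of the downstream gene. This plasmid supplies the trigger half of one such pair, and is presumably meant to be co-transformed with a matching switch/reporter plasmid on a compatible origin to test repression, orthogonality, or multi-input logic in E. coli.
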