Features (pLannotate 1.2.2; 9 found; start..end, strand, type, name):
     80..127     +  terminator     T7 terminator: transcription terminator for bacteriophage T7 RNA polymerase
    298..1089    -  CDS            SmR: aminoglycoside adenylyltransferase (Murphy, 1985); aadA; confers resistance to spectinomycin and streptomycin
   1090..1181    -  promoter       AmpR promoter: bla
   1229..1967    -  rep_origin     CloDF13 ori: Plasmids containing the CloDF13 (CDF) origin of replication can be propagated in E. coli cells that contain additional plasmids with compatible origins.
   2064..2128    -  CDS            TcR (fragment): tetracycline efflux protein; tet; confers resistance to tetracycline
   2143..2164    -  protein_bind   CAP binding site: CAP binding activates transcription in the presence of cAMP. E. coli catabolite activator protein
   2177..3259    -  CDS            lacI: lac repressor; lacI; The lac repressor binds to the lac operator to inhibit transcription in E. coli. This inhibition can be relieved by adding lactose or isopropyl-β-D-thiogalactopyranoside (IPTG).
   3260..3337    -  promoter       lacI promoter: lacI
   3395..2       +  promoter       T7 promoter (across the origin): promoter for bacteriophage T7 RNA polymerase
>Addgene plasmid #132746 | pJK_ToeRepG2_N64_trigger | addgene full sequence | sequence record 261833 | Addgene NGS Result
GGGACGGGCCTGTAATTCAACAGGCCCGTCTTATCATATTCAAACCCACTTCTCTCATCTATTCTCTTAT
CTTTCATCGCTAGCATAACCCCTTGGGGCCTCTAAACGGGTCTTGAGGGGTTTTTTGCTGAAACCTCAGG
CATTTGAGAAGCACACGGTCACACTGCTTCCGGTAGTCAATAAACCGGTAAACCAGCAATAGACATAAGC
GGCTATTTAACGACCCTGCCCTGAACCGACGACCGGGTCATCGTGGCCGGATCTTGCGGCCCCTCGGCTT
GAACGAATTGTTAGACATTATTTGCCGACTACCTTGGTGATCTCGCCTTTCACGTAGTGGACAAATTCTT
CCAACTGATCTGCGCGCGAGGCCAAGCGATCTTCTTCTTGTCCAAGATAAGCCTGTCTAGCTTCAAGTAT
GACGGGCTGATACTGGGCCGGCAGGCGCTCCATTGCCCAGTCGGCAGCGACATCCTTCGGCGCGATTTTG
CCGGTTACTGCGCTGTACCAAATGCGGGACAACGTAAGCACTACATTTCGCTCATCGCCAGCCCAGTCGG
GCGGCGAGTTCCATAGCGTTAAGGTTTCATTTAGCGCCTCAAATAGATCCTGTTCAGGAACCGGATCAAA
GAGTTCCTCCGCCGCTGGACCTACCAAGGCAACGCTATGTTCTCTTGCTTTTGTCAGCAAGATAGCCAGA
TCAATGTCGATCGTGGCTGGCTCGAAGATACCTGCAAGAATGTCATTGCGCTGCCATTCTCCAAATTGCA
GTTCGCGCTTAGCTGGATAACGCCACGGAATGATGTCGTCGTGCACAACAATGGTGACTTCTACAGCGCG
GAGAATCTCGCTCTCTCCAGGGGAAGCCGAAGTTTCCAAAAGGTCGTTGATCAAAGCTCGCCGCGTTGTT
TCATCAAGCCTTACGGTCACCGTAACCAGCAAATCAATATCACTGTGTGGCTTCAGGCCGCCATCCACTG
CGGAGCCGTACAAATGTACGGCCAGCAACGTCGGTTCGAGATGGCGCTCGATGACGCCAACTACCTCTGA
TAGTTGAGTCGATACTTCGGCGATCACCGCTTCCCTCATACTCTTCCTTTTTCAATATTATTGAAGCATT
TATCAGGGTTATTGTCTCATGAGCGGATACATATTTGAATGTATTTAGAAAAATAAACAAATAGCTAGCT
CACTCGGTCGCTACGCTCCGGGCGTGAGACTGCGGCGGGCGCTGCGGACACATACAAAGTTACCCACAGA
TTCCGTGGATAAGCAGGGGACTAACATGTGAGGCAAAACAGCAGGGCCGCGCCGGTGGCGTTTTTCCATA
GGCTCCGCCCTCCTGCCAGAGTTCACATAAACAGACGCTTTTCCGGTGCATCTGTGGGAGCCGTGAGGCT
CAACCATGAATCTGACAGTACGGGCGAAACCCGACAGGACTTAAAGATCCCCACCGTTTCCGGCGGGTCG
CTCCCTCTTGCGCTCTCCTGTTCCGACCCTGCCGTTTACCGGATACCTGTTCCGCCTTTCTCCCTTACGG
GAAGTGTGGCGCTTTCTCATAGCTCACACACTGGTATCTCGGCTCGGTGTAGGTCGTTCGCTCCAAGCTG
GGCTGTAAGCAAGAACTCCCCGTTCAGCCCGACTGCTGCGCCTTATCCGGTAACTGTTCACTTGAGTCCA
ACCCGGAAAAGCACGGTAAAACGCCACTGGCAGCAGCCATTGGTAACTGGGAGTTCGCAGAGGATTTGTT
TAGCTAAACACGCGGTTGCTCTTGAAGTGTGCGCCAAAGTCCGGCTACACTGGAAGGACAGATTTGGTTG
CTGTGCTCTGCGAAAGCCAGTTACCACGGTTAAGCAGTTCCCCAACTGACTTAACCTTCGATCAAACCAC
CTCCCCAGGTGGTTTTTTCGTTTACAGGGCAAAAGATTACGCGCAGAAAAAAAGGATCTCAAGAAGATCC
TTTGATCTTTTCTACTGAACCGCTCTAGATTTCAGTGCAATTTATCTCTTCAAATGTAGCACCTGAAGTC
AGCCCCATACGATATAAGTTGTAATTCTCATGTTAGTCATGCCCCGCGCCCACCGGAAGGAGCTGACTGG
GTTGAAGGCTCTCAAGGGCATCGGTCGAGATCCCGGTGCCTAATGAGTGAGCTAACTTACATTAATTGCG
TTGCGCTCACTGCCCGCTTTCCAGTCGGGAAACCTGTCGTGCCAGCTGCATTAATGAATCGGCCAACGCG
CGGGGAGAGGCGGTTTGCGTATTGGGCGCCAGGGTGGTTTTTCTTTTCACCAGTGAGACGGGCAACAGCT
GATTGCCCTTCACCGCCTGGCCCTGAGAGAGTTGCAGCAAGCGGTCCACGCTGGTTTGCCCCAGCAGGCG
AAAATCCTGTTTGATGGTGGTTAACGGCGGGATATAACATGAGCTGTCTTCGGTATCGTCGTATCCCACT
ACCGAGATGTCCGCACCAACGCGCAGCCCGGACTCGGTAATGGCGCGCATTGCGCCCAGCGCCATCTGAT
CGTTGGCAACCAGCATCGCAGTGGGAACGATGCCCTCATTCAGCATTTGCATGGTTTGTTGAAAACCGGA
CATGGCACTCCAGTCGCCTTCCCGTTCCGCTATCGGCTGAATTTGATTGCGAGTGAGATATTTATGCCAG
CCAGCCAGACGCAGACGCGCCGAGACAGAACTTAATGGGCCCGCTAACAGCGCGATTTGCTGGTGACCCA
ATGCGACCAGATGCTCCACGCCCAGTCGCGTACCGTCTTCATGGGAGAAAATAATACTGTTGATGGGTGT
CTGGTCAGAGACATCAAGAAATAACGCCGGAACATTAGTGCAGGCAGCTTCCACAGCAATGGCATCCTGG
TCATCCAGCGGATAGTTAATGATCAGCCCACTGACGCGTTGCGCGAGAAGATTGTGCACCGCCGCTTTAC
AGGCTTCGACGCCGCTTCGTTCTACCATCGACACCACCACGCTGGCACCCAGTTGATCGGCGCGAGATTT
AATCGCCGCGACAATTTGCGACGGCGCGTGCAGGGCCAGACTGGAGGTGGCAACGCCAATCAGCAACGAC
TGTTTGCCCGCCAGTTGTTGTGCCACGCGGTTGGGAATGTAATTCAGCTCCGCCATCGCCGCTTCCACTT
TTTCCCGCGTTTTCGCAGAAACGTGGCTGGCCTGGTTCACCACGCGGGAAACGGTCTGATAAGAGACACC
GGCATACTCTGCGACATCGTATAACGTTACTGGTTTCACATTCACCACCCTGAATTGACTCTCTTCCGGG
CGCTATCATGCCATACCGCGAAAGGTTTTGCGCCATTCGATGGTGTCCGGGATCTCGACGCTCTCCCTTA
TGAACGTGTACGGGCTATCTGGCTTTCGTTGCGCTAATACGACTCACTATA
