>Addgene plasmid #132746 | pJK_ToeRepG2_N64_trigger | depositor partial sequence | sequence record 255238 | Second generation toehold repressor trigger N64
GGGACGGGCCTGTAATTCAACAGGCCCGTCTTATCATATTCAAACCCACTTCTCTCATCTATTCTCTTAT
CTTTCATCGC
